Addgene plasmid #60700: LXSN-Cx43-YA/VD
Purpose: retroviral expression of rat Cx43 YA/VD mutant
Depositing lab: Parmender Mehta. Depositing organization: University of Nebraska Medical Center. Publication: Phosphorylation on Ser-279 and Ser-282 of connexin43 regulates endocytosis and gap junction assembly in pancreatic cancer cells. Johnson KE, Mitra S, Katoch P, Kelsey LS, Johnson KR, Mehta PP. Mol Biol Cell. 2013 Mar;24(6):715-33. doi: 10.1091/mbc.E12-07-0537. Epub 2013 Jan 30. PubMed 23363606.
Backbone
  Vector backbone: pLXSN
  Backbone manufacturer: Clontech
  Vector type: Mammalian Expression, Retroviral
  Selectable markers: Neomycin (select with G418)
Growth in bacteria
  Bacterial resistance: Ampicillin, 100 μg/mL
  Growth temperature: 37°C
  Growth strain: DH5alpha
  Copy number: Unknown
Gene/Insert
  Gene/Insert name: Cx43 (alt names: gap junction protein, alpha 1; connexin43)
  Species: R. norvegicus (rat)
  Mutation: YA/VD (Y286A/V289D)
  Entrez Gene: Gja1 (a.k.a. Cx43, Cxnk1)
  Promoter: LTR
  Cloning method: Unknown
  Sequencing primers: 5′ pLXSN5'; 3′ pBABE3'
Terms and licenses: Academic/Nonprofit Terms; Industry Terms: Not Available to Industry
How to cite: LXSN-Cx43-YA/VD was a gift from Parmender Mehta (Addgene plasmid # 60700 ; http://n2t.net/addgene:60700 ; RRID:Addgene_60700)
