[The description below was written by a language model from this plasmid's Addgene catalogue record.]
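Description:
LXSN-Cx43-YA/VD is a retroviral mammalian expression plasmid built on the pLXSN backbone. It carries the rat connexin43 coding sequence (Gja1, gap junction protein alpha 1) with two point substitutions, Y286A and V289D, together referred to as the YA/VD mutant. The plasmid is propagated in E. coli under ampicillin selection; its copy number is not recorded, and no feature table is supplied, so the bacterial origin and the exact positions of elements cannot be confirmed from the record.

The record names the LTR as the promoter for the insert, so the mutant Cx43 is transcribed from the 5′ long terminal repeat of the retroviral vector. In the standard LXSN layout, which the name reflects (LTR, gene X, SV40 promoter, Neo), the region between the two LTRs also contains a packaging signal and an internal SV40 promoter driving a neomycin resistance gene. This fits the recorded G418 selection for transduced or transfected mammalian cells. When the plasmid is introduced into a packaging cell line that supplies the viral proteins in trans, the LTR-flanked genome is packaged into replication-defective particles. These particles can then stably integrate the Cx43 cassette and the neomycin marker into dividing target cells.

The stated purpose is retroviral expression of the rat Cx43 YA/VD mutant. The associated study concerns how phosphorylation of connexin43 regulates its endocytosis and gap junction assembly in pancreatic cancer cells, so the construct presumably serves to generate stable cell populations expressing this mutant for comparison with other Cx43 forms. The record does not state the functional effect of the two substitutions, and no epitope tag or fluorescent fusion is listed.
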