>Addgene plasmid #60700 | LXSN-Cx43-YA/VD | addgene partial sequence | sequence record 102179 | pBABE3 5'-ACCCTAACTGACACACATTCC-3'
CTCCTCCATAATCGACAGCTCGATGCTCAAGCCGGTTTAAATCTCCAGGTCATCAGGCCGAGGCCTGCTG
CTGGCGCGGCTGCTGGCTCTGCTGGAAGGTCGTTGGTCCACGATGGCTAATGGCTGGAGTTCATGTCCAG
CAGCAACTTTTTTGGCATTCTGGTTGTCGTCGGGGAAATCGAACGGCTGGGCGTGCGAGTTGGAGATGGT
GCTTCCGGCCTGCCCCATGCGATTTTGCTCTGCGCTGTAGTTCGCCCAGTTTTGCTCGCTAGCTTGCTTG
TTGTAATTGCGGCACGAGGAATTGTTTCTGTCACCAGTATCCAGCTTGGCCCCAGGAGGAGACATAGGCG
AGAGTGGAGCCGTTGGTGAGGAGCAGCCATTGAAGTAGGCGTATTTTGGAGATCCGCAGTCTTTTGATGG
GCTCAGTGGGCCAGTGGTGGCGTGGTAAGGATCGCTTCTTCCCTTCACGCGATCCTTAACGCCTTTGAAG
AAGACGTAGAAGAGCTCAATGATGTTCAAAGCGAGAGACACCAAGGACACCACCAGCATGAAGATGATGA
AGATGGTTTTCTCCGTGGGACGTGAGAGGAAGCAGTCTACCTGGTGGGGGCAGGGATCTCTCTTGCAGGT
GTAGACCGCGCTCAAGCTGAACCCATAGATGTACCACTGGATGAGCAGGAAGGCCACCTCGAAGACAGAC
TTGAAGAGGATGCTGATGATGTAGGTTCTCAGCAAGCCGCCCCTCATTTTCACCTTGCCGTGCTC
