>Addgene plasmid #60700 | LXSN-Cx43-YA/VD | addgene partial sequence | sequence record 102892 | pLXSN5 5'-CCCTTGAACCTCCTCGTTCGACC-3'
TCACTCCTTCTCTAGGCGCCGGAATTCCGGCTTTTACGAGGTATCAGCACTTTTCTTTCATTGGGGGGAA
GGCGTGAGGAAAGTACCAAACAGCAGCAGACTTTTAAACTTTAAACAGACAGGTCTGAGAGCCTGAACTC
TCATTTTTCCTTTGACTTCAGCCTCCAAGGAGTTCCACCAACTTTGGCGCGCCGGCTTCACTTTCATTAA
GTGAAAGAGAGGTGCCCAGACATGGGTGACTGGAGTGCCTTGGGGAAGCTTCTGGACAAGGTCCAAGCCT
ACTCCACCGCTGGAGGGAAGGTGTGGCTGTCAGTGCTCTTCATATTCAGAATCCTGCTCCTGGGGACAGC
TGTTGAGTCAGCTTGGGGTGATGAACAGTCTGCCTTTCGCTGTAACACTCAACAACCTGGCTGCGAAAAC
GTCTGCTATGACAAGTCCTTCCCCATCTCTCACGTGCGCTTCTGGGTCCTTCAGATCATATTCGTGTCTG
TGCCCACCCTCCTGTACTTGGCCCATGTGTTCTATGTGATGAGGAAGGAAGAGAAGCTAAACAAGAAAGA
AGAGGAGCTCAAAGTGGCCCAGACTGACGGGGTCAACGTGGAGATGCACCTGAAGCAGATTGAAATCAAG
AAGTTCAAGTACGGGATTGAAGAGCACGGCAAGGTGAAAATGAGGGGCGGCTTGCTGAGAACCTACATCA
TCAGCATCCTCTTCAAGTCTGTCTTCGAGGTGGCCTTCCTGCTCATCCAGTGGTACATCTAT
